>Addgene plasmid #141729 | TFORF0840 | addgene full sequence | sequence record 409184 | Addgene NGS Result
TTAATGTAGTCTTATGCAATACTCTTGTAGTCTTGCAACATGGTAACGATGAGTTAGCAACATGCCTTAC
AAGGAGAGAAAAAGCACCGTGCATGCCGATTGGTGGAAGTAAGGTGGTACGATCGTGCCTTATTAGGAAG
GCAACAGACGGGTCTGACATGGATTGGACGAACCACTGAATTGCCGCATTGCAGAGATATTGTATTTAAG
TGCCTAGCTCGATACATAAACGGGTCTCTCTGGTTAGACCAGATCTGAGCCTGGGAGCTCTCTGGCTAAC
TAGGGAACCCACTGCTTAAGCCTCAATAAAGCTTGCCTTGAGTGCTTCAAGTAGTGTGTGCCCGTCTGTT
GTGTGACTCTGGTAACTAGAGATCCCTCAGACCCTTTTAGTCAGTGTGGAAAATCTCTAGCAGTGGCGCC
CGAACAGGGACTTGAAAGCGAAAGGGAAACCAGAGGAGCTCTCTCGACGCAGGACTCGGCTTGCTGAAGC
GCGCACGGCAAGAGGCGAGGGGCGGCGACTGGTGAGTACGCCAAAAATTTTGACTAGCGGAGGCTAGAAG
GAGAGAGATGGGTGCGAGAGCGTCAGTATTAAGCGGGGGAGAATTAGATCGCGATGGGAAAAAATTCGGT
TAAGGCCAGGGGGAAAGAAAAAATATAAATTAAAACATATAGTATGGGCAAGCAGGGAGCTAGAACGATT
CGCAGTTAATCCTGGCCTGTTAGAAACATCAGAAGGCTGTAGACAAATACTGGGACAGCTACAACCATCC
CTTCAGACAGGATCAGAAGAACTTAGATCATTATATAATACAGTAGCAACCCTCTATTGTGTGCATCAAA
GGATAGAGATAAAAGACACCAAGGAAGCTTTAGACAAGATAGAGGAAGAGCAAAACAAAAGTAAGACCAC
CGCACAGCAAGCGGCCGCTGATCTTCAGACCTGGAGGAGGAGATATGAGGGACAATTGGAGAAGTGAATT
ATATAAATATAAAGTAGTAAAAATTGAACCATTAGGAGTAGCACCCACCAAGGCAAAGAGAAGAGTGGTG
CAGAGAGAAAAAAGAGCAGTGGGAATAGGAGCTTTGTTCCTTGGGTTCTTGGGAGCAGCAGGAAGCACTA
TGGGCGCAGCGTCAATGACGCTGACGGTACAGGCCAGACAATTATTGTCTGGTATAGTGCAGCAGCAGAA
CAATTTGCTGAGGGCTATTGAGGCGCAACAGCATCTGTTGCAACTCACAGTCTGGGGCATCAAGCAGCTC
CAGGCAAGAATCCTGGCTGTGGAAAGATACCTAAAGGATCAACAGCTCCTGGGGATTTGGGGTTGCTCTG
GAAAACTCATTTGCACCACTGCTGTGCCTTGGAATGCTAGTTGGAGTAATAAATCTCTGGAACAGATTTG
GAATCACACGACCTGGATGGAGTGGGACAGAGAAATTAACAATTACACAAGCTTAATACACTCCTTAATT
GAAGAATCGCAAAACCAGCAAGAAAAGAATGAACAAGAATTATTGGAATTAGATAAATGGGCAAGTTTGT
GGAATTGGTTTAACATAACAAATTGGCTGTGGTATATAAAATTATTCATAATGATAGTAGGAGGCTTGGT
AGGTTTAAGAATAGTTTTTGCTGTACTTTCTATAGTGAATAGAGTTAGGCAGGGATATTCACCATTATCG
TTTCAGACCCACCTCCCAACCCCGAGGGGACCCATGCATTGCATCTCAATTAGTCAGCAACCAGGTGTGG
AAAGTCCCCAGGCTCCCCAGCAGGCAGAAGTATGCAAAGCATGCGTCTCAATTAGTCAGCAACCATAGTC
CCGCCCCTAACTCCGCCCATCCCGCCCCTAACTCCGCCCAGTTCCGCCCATTCTCCGCCCCATGGCTGAC
TAATTTTTTTTATTTATGCAGAGGCCGAGGCCGCCTCGGCCTCTGAGCTATTCCAGAAGTAGTGAGGAGG
CTTTTTTGGAGGCCTAGGCTTTTGCAAAAAGCTTTCTAGAGGTACCACCGGAGCTTACCATGACCGAGTA
CAAGCCCACGGTGCGCCTCGCCACCCGCGACGACGTCCCCAGGGCCGTACGCACCCTCGCCGCCGCGTTC
GCCGACTACCCCGCCACGCGCCACACCGTCGATCCGGACCGCCACATCGAGCGGGTCACCGAGCTGCAAG
AACTCTTCCTCACGCGCGTCGGGCTCGACATCGGCAAGGTGTGGGTCGCGGACGACGGCGCCGCCGTGGC
GGTCTGGACCACGCCGGAGAGCGTCGAAGCGGGGGCGGTGTTCGCCGAGATCGGCCCGCGCATGGCCGAG
TTGAGCGGTTCCCGGCTGGCCGCGCAGCAACAGATGGAAGGCCTCCTGGCGCCGCACCGGCCCAAGGAGC
CCGCGTGGTTCCTGGCCACCGTCGGCGTCTCGCCCGACCACCAGGGCAAGGGTCTGGGCAGCGCCGTCGT
GCTCCCCGGAGTGGAGGCGGCCGAGCGCGCCGGGGTGCCCGCCTTCCTGGAGACCTCCGCGCCCCGCAAC
CTCCCCTTCTACGAGCGGCTCGGCTTCACCGTCACCGCCGACGTCGAGGTGCCCGAAGGACCGCGCACCT
GGTGCATGACCCGCAAGCCCGGTGCCAGTTAACGAATTCTAGATCTTGAGACAAATGGCAGTATTCATCC
ACAATTTTAAAAGAAAAGGGGGGATTGGGGGGTACAGTGCAGGGGAAAGAATAGTAGACATAATAGCAAC
AGACATACAAACTAAAGAATTACAAAAACAAATTACAAAAATTCAAAATTTTCGGGTTTATTACAGGGAC
AGCAGAGATCCACTTTGGCGCCGGCTCGAGGCCTGCAGGTGCAAAGATGGATAAAGTTTTAAACAGAGAG
GAATCTTTGCAGCTAATGGACCTTCTAGGTCTTGAAAGGAGTGGGAATTGGCTCCGGTGCCCGTCAGTGG
GCAGAGCGCACATCGCCCACAGTCCCCGAGAAGTTGGGGGGAGGGGTCGGCAATTGAACCGGTGCCTAGA
GAAGGTGGCGCGGGGTAAACTGGGAAAGTGATGTCGTGTACTGGCTCCGCCTTTTTCCCGAGGGTGGGGG
AGAACCGTATATAAGTGCAGTAGTCGCCGTGAACGTTCTTTTTCGCAACGGGTTTGCCGCCAGAACACAG
GTAAGTGCCGTGTGTGGTTCCCGCGGGCCTGGCCTCTTTACGGGTTATGGCCCTTGCGTGCCTTGAATTA
CTTCCACCTGGCTGCAGTACGTGATTCTTGATCCCGAGCTTCGGGTTGGAAGTGGGTGGGAGAGTTCGAG
GCCTTGCGCTTAAGGAGCCCCTTCGCCTCGTGCTTGAGTTGAGGCCTGGCCTGGGCGCTGGGGCCGCCGC
GTGCGAATCTGGTGGCACCTTCGCGCCTGTCTCGCTGCTTTCGATAAGTCTCTAGCCATTTAAAATTTTT
GATGACCTGCTGCGACGCTTTTTTTCTGGCAAGATAGTCTTGTAAATGCGGGCCAAGATCTGCACACTGG
TATTTCGGTTTTTGGGGCCGCGGGCGGCGACGGGGCCCGTGCGTCCCAGCGCACATGTTCGGCGAGGCGG
GGCCTGCGAGCGCGGCCACCGAGAATCGGACGGGGGTAGTCTCAAGCTGGCCGGCCTGCTCTGGTGCCTG
GCCTCGCGCCGCCGTGTATCGCCCCGCCCTGGGCGGCAAGGCTGGCCCGGTCGGCACCAGTTGCGTGAGC
GGAAAGATGGCCGCTTCCCGGCCCTGCTGCAGGGAGCTCAAAATGGAGGACGCGGCGCTCGGGAGAGCGG
GCGGGTGAGTCACCCACACAAAGGAAAAGGGCCTTTCCGTCCTCAGCCGTCGCTTCATGTGACTCCACGG
AGTACCGGGCGCCGTCCAGGCACCTCGATTAGTTCTCGAGCTTTTGGAGTACGTCGTCTTTAGGTTGGGG
GGAGGGGTTTTATGCGATGGAGTTTCCCCACACTGAGTGGGTGGAGACTGAAGTTAGGCCAGCTTGGCAC
TTGATGTAATTCTCCTTGGAATTTGCCCTTTTTGAGTTTGGATCTTGGTTCATTCTCAAGCCTCAGACAG
TGGTTCAAAGTTTTTTTCTTCCATTTCAGGTGTCGTGAGGCTAGCACCGCCACCATGGCACATGTTTCTT
CAGAAACTCAAGATGTTTCCCCCAAAGATGAATTAACTGCTTCAGAAGCCTCCACTAGGTCTCCATTGTG
TGAACACACCTTCCCTGGGGACTCAGACTTACGGTCAATGATTGAAGAACATGCTTTTCAGGTTTTGTCA
CAAGGATCCTTGTTAGAAAGTCCAAGTTACACAGTTTGTGTCTCTGAGCCAGATAAAGATGATGATTTTC
TTTCTCTGAACTTTCCCAGGAAACTTTGGAAAATAGTGGAAAGTGACCAATTCAAGTCTATTTCATGGGA
TGAGAATGGAACTTGCATAGTGATTAATGAAGAACTCTTCAAGAAAGAAATTTTGGAAACAAAGGCTCCT
TACAGAATATTTCAAACTGATGCTATCAAAAGTTTTGTTCGACAGCTCAACCTTTATGGATTTAGTAAAA
TTCAACAGAATTTTCAAAGATCTGCCTTTCTAGCCACCTTTCTGTCAGAAGAGAAAGAATCGTCTGTCTT
AAGCAAGTTAAAGTTCTATTATAATCCAAATTTCAAGCGTGGCTATCCCCAACTTTTAGTAAGAGTGAAG
AGAAGAATTGGTGTTAAAAATGCTTCACCTATATCTACTTTATTCAACGAAGATTTCAACAAGAAGCATT
TTAGAGCAGGGGCTAACATGGAGAATCATAATTCTGCCTTAGCTGCTGAAGCTAGTGAAGAAAGTTTATT
TTCAGCCTCTAAAAATTTAAATATGCCTCTAACAAGGGAATCTTCTGTCAGACAGATAATTGCAAATTCA
TCTGTCCCCATTAGAAGTGGTTTCCCTCCTCCTTCACCTTCAACCTCAGTTGGACCATCAGAACAAATTG
CAACAGATCAACATGCTATTTTAAATCAGTTGACCACTATTCATATGCACTCTCATAGTACCTACATGCA
AGCAAGGGGCCACATTGTGAATTTTATTACAACCACAACTTCTCAATACCACATCATATCTCCCTTACAA
AATGGTTATTTTGGGCTGACAGTGGAACCATCTGCTGTTCCCACACGATATCCTCTGGTATCAGTCAATG
AGGCTCCATATCGTAACATGCTACCAGCAGGCAACCCGTGGTTGCAAATGCCTACGATCGCTGATAGATC
AGCTGCCCCTCATTCCAGGCTAGCTCTTCAACCATCACCACTGGACAAATATCACCCTAATTACAACTAG
TAATGAACTAGTCCGTAACTTGAAAGTATTTCGATTTCTTGGCTTTATATATCTTGTGGAAAGGACGAAT
TCGAGAATCCTCGTAACTAATGACGCGTTAAGTCGACAATCAACCTCTGGATTACAAAATTTGTGAAAGA
TTGACTGGTATTCTTAACTATGTTGCTCCTTTTACGCTATGTGGATACGCTGCTTTAATGCCTTTGTATC
ATGCTATTGCTTCCCGTATGGCTTTCATTTTCTCCTCCTTGTATAAATCCTGGTTGCTGTCTCTTTATGA
GGAGTTGTGGCCCGTTGTCAGGCAACGTGGCGTGGTGTGCACTGTGTTTGCTGACGCAACCCCCACTGGT
TGGGGCATTGCCACCACCTGTCAGCTCCTTTCCGGGACTTTCGCTTTCCCCCTCCCTATTGCCACGGCGG
AACTCATCGCCGCCTGCCTTGCCCGCTGCTGGACAGGGGCTCGGCTGTTGGGCACTGACAATTCCGTGGT
GTTGTCGGGGAAATCATCGTCCTTTCCTTGGCTGCTCGCCTGTGTTGCCACCTGGATTCTGCGCGGGACG
TCCTTCTGCTACGTCCCTTCGGCCCTCAATCCAGCGGACCTTCCTTCCCGCGGCCTGCTGCCGGCTCTGC
GGCCTCTTCCGCGTCTTCGCCTTCGCCCTCAGACGAGTCGGATCTCCCTTTGGGCCGCCTCCCCGCGTCG
ACTTTAAGACCAATGACTTACAAGGCAGCTGTAGATCTTAGCCACTTTTTAAAAGAAAAGGGGGGACTGG
AAGGGCTAATTCACTCCCAACGAAGACAAGATCTGCTTTTTGCTTGTACTGGGTCTCTCTGGTTAGACCA
GATCTGAGCCTGGGAGCTCTCTGGCTAACTAGGGAACCCACTGCTTAAGCCTCAATAAAGCTTGCCTTGA
GTGCTTCAAGTAGTGTGTGCCCGTCTGTTGTGTGACTCTGGTAACTAGAGATCCCTCAGACCCTTTTAGT
CAGTGTGGAAAATCTCTAGCAGTACGTATAGTAGTTCATGTCATCTTATTATTCAGTATTTATAACTTGC
AAAGAAATGAATATCAGAGAGTGAGAGGAACTTGTTTATTGCAGCTTATAATGGTTACAAATAAAGCAAT
AGCATCACAAATTTCACAAATAAAGCATTTTTTTCACTGCATTCTAGTTGTGGTTTGTCCAAACTCATCA
ATGTATCTTATCATGTCTGGCTCTAGCTATCCCGCCCCTAACTCCGCCCAGTTCCGCCCATTCTCCGCCC
CATGGCTGACTAATTTTTTTTATTTATGCAGAGGCCGAGGCCGCCTCGGCCTCTGAGCTATTCCAGAAGT
AGTGAGGAGGCTTTTTTGGAGGCCTAGGGACGTACCCAATTCGCCCTATAGTGAGTCGTATTACGCGCGC
TCACTGGCCGTCGTTTTACAACGTCGTGACTGGGAAAACCCTGGCGTTACCCAACTTAATCGCCTTGCAG
CACATCCCCCTTTCGCCAGCTGGCGTAATAGCGAAGAGGCCCGCACCGATCGCCCTTCCCAACAGTTGCG
CAGCCTGAATGGCGAATGGG
[124 nt withheld, positions 6881-7004]
C
[91 nt withheld, positions 7006-7096]
A
[49 nt withheld, positions 7098-7146]
CCTTTGACGTTGGAGTCCACGTTCTTT
[37 nt withheld, positions 7174-7210]
ACCCTATCTCGGTCTATTCTTTTGATTTATAAGGGATTTTGCCGATTTCGGCCTATTGGTTAAAAAATGA
GCTGATTTAACAAAAATTTAACGCGAATTTTAACAAAATATTAACGCTTACAATTTAGGTGGCACTTTTC
GGGGAAATGTGCGCGGAACCCCTATTTGTTTATTTTTCTAAATACATTCAAATATGTATCCGCTCATGAG
ACAATAACCCTGATAAATGCTTCAATAATATTGAAAAAGGAAGAGTATGAGTATTCAACATTTCCGTGTC
GCCCTTATTCCCTTTTTTGCGGCATTTTGCCTTCCTGTTTTTGCTCACCCAGAAACGCTGGTGAAAGTAA
AAGATGCTGAAGATCAGTTGGGTGCACGAGTGGGTTACATCGAACTGGATCTCAACAGCGGTAAGATCCT
TGAGAGTTTTCGCCCCGAAGAACGTTTTCCAATGATGAGCACTTTTAAAGTTCTGCTATGTGGCGCGGTA
TTATCCCGTATTGACGCCGGGCAAGAGCAACTCGGTCGCCGCATACACTATTCTCAGAATGACTTGGTTG
AGTACTCACCAGTCACAGAAAAGCATCTTACGGATGGCATGACAGTAAGAGAATTATGCAGTGCTGCCAT
AACCATGAGTGATAACACTGCGGCCAACTTACTTCTGACAACGATCGGAGGACCGAAGGAGCTAACCGCT
TTTTTGCACAACATGGGGGATCATGTAACTCGCCTTGATCGTTGGGAACCGGAGCTGAATGAAGCCATAC
CAAACGACGAGCGTGACACCACGATGCCTGTAGCAATGGCAACAACGTTGCGCAAACTATTAACTGGCGA
ACTACTTACTCTAGCTTCCCGGCAACAATTAATAGACTGGATGGAGGCGGATAAAGTTGCAGGACCACTT
CTGCGCTCGGCCCTTCCGGCTGGCTGGTTTATTGCTGATAAATCTGGAGCCGGTGAGCGTGGGTCTCGCG
GTATCATTGCAGCACTGGGGCCAGATGGTAAGCCCTCCCGTATCGTAGTTATCTACACGACGGGGAGTCA
GGCAACTATGGATGAACGAAATAGACAGATCGCTGAGATAGGTGCCTCACTGATTAAGCATTGGTAACTG
TCAGACCAAGTTTACTCATATATACTTTAGATTGATTTAAAACTTCATTTTTAATTTAAAAGGATCTAGG
TGAAGATCCTTTTTGATAATCTCATGACCAAAATCCCTTAACGTGAGTTTTCGTTCCACTGAGCGTCAGA
CCCCGTAGAAAAGATCAAAGGATCTTCTTGAGATCCTTTTTTTCTGCGCGTAATCTGCTGCTTGCAAACA
AAAAAACCACCGCTACCAGCGGTGGTTTGTTTGCCGGATCAAGAGCTACCAACTCTTTTTCCGAAGGTAA
CTGGCTTCAGCAGAGCGCAGATACCAAATACTGTTCTTCTAGTGTAGCCGTAGTTAGGCCACCACTTCAA
GAACTCTGTAGCACCGCCTACATACCTCGCTCTGCTAATCCTGTTACCAGTGGCTGCTGCCAGTGGCGAT
AAGTCGTGTCTTACCGGGTTGGACTCAAGACGATAGTTACCGGATAAGGCGCAGCGGTCGGGCTGAACGG
GGGGTTCGTGCACACAGCCCAGCTTGGAGCGAACGACCTACACCGAACTGAGATACCTACAGCGTGAGCT
ATGAGAAAGCGCCACGCTTCCCGAAGGGAGAAAGGCGGACAGGTATCCGGTAAGCGGCAGGGTCGGAACA
GGAGAGCGCACGAGGGAGCTTCCAGGGGGAAACGCCTGGTATCTTTATAGTCCTGTCGGGTTTCGCCACC
TCTGACTTGAGCGTCGATTTTTGTGATGCTCGTCAGGGGGGCGGAGCCTATGGAAAAACGCCAGCAACGC
GGCCTTTTTACGGTTCCTGGCCTTTTGCTGGCCTTTTGCTCACATGTTCTTTCCTGCGTTATCCCCTGAT
TCTGTGGATAACCGTATTACCGCCTTTGAGTGAGCTGATACCGCTCGCCGCAGCCGAACGACCGAGCGCA
GCGAGTCAGTGAGCGAGGAAGCGGAAGAGCGCCCAATACGCAAACCGCCTCTCCCCGCGCGTTGGCCGAT
TCATTAATGCAGCTGGCACGACAGGTTTCCCGACTGGAAAGCGGGCAGTGAGCGCAACGCAATTAATGTG
AGTTAGCTCACTCATTAGGCACCCCAGGCTTTACACTTTATGCTTCCGGCTCGTATGTTGTGTGGAATTG
TGAGCGGATAACAATTTCACACAGGAAACAGCTATGACCATGATTACGCCAAGCGCGCAATTAACCCTCA
CTAAAGGGAACAAAAGCTGGAGCTGCAAGC
Features (pLannotate 1.2.2; 31 found; start..end, strand, type, name):
      5..231     +  promoter       RSV promoter: Rous sarcoma virus enhancer/promoter
    232..412     +  LTR            5' LTR (truncated): truncated 5' long terminal repeat (LTR) from HIV-1
    459..584     +  misc_feature   HIV-1 Ψ: packaging signal of human immunodeficiency virus type 1
    568..931     +  CDS            HIV-1 gag (fragment): gag protein from human immunodeficiency virus 1; gag
   1077..1310    +  misc_feature   RRE: The Rev response element (RRE) of HIV-1 allows for Rev-dependent mRNA export from the nucleus to the cytoplasm.
   1687..1713    +  CDS            Rev (fragment): human immunodeficiency virus 1 (HIV-1) Rev protein; rev; enhances nuclear export of unspliced and incompletely spliced viral mRNAs
   1720..1743    +  promoter       SV40 promoter (fragment): SV40 early promoter
   1744..1815    +  promoter       SV40 promoter (fragment): SV40 enhancer and early promoter
   1839..1974    +  rep_origin     SV40 ori: SV40 origin of replication
   2020..2616    +  CDS            PuroR (fragment): puromycin N-acetyltransferase; pac from Streptomyces; confers resistance to puromycin
   2665..2782    +  misc_feature   cPPT/CTS: central polypurine tract and central termination sequence of HIV-1
   2847..2913    +  CDS            small t antigen (fragment): SV40 (simian virus 40) small t antigen
   2920..4098    +  promoter       EF-1α promoter: strong constitutive promoter for human elongation factor EF-1α
   4115..5317    +  CDS            HSFY1: HSFY1_HUMAN - Also known as HSF2L, HSFY. Experimental evidence at protein level: Swiss-Prot protein existence level 1. From Homo sapiens (Human).
   5333..5386    +  promoter       U6 promoter (fragment): RNA polymerase III promoter for human U6 snRNA
   5428..6016    +  misc_feature   WPRE: woodchuck hepatitis virus posttranscriptional regulatory element
   6067..6086    +  misc_feature   cPPT/CTS (fragment): central polypurine tract and central termination sequence of HIV-1
   6088..6321    +  LTR            3' LTR (ΔU3): self-inactivating 3' long terminal repeat (LTR) from HIV-1
   6399..6520    +  polyA_signal   SV40 poly(A) signal: SV40 polyadenylation signal
   6539..6674    +  rep_origin     SV40 ori: SV40 origin of replication
   6695..6713    -  promoter       T7 promoter: promoter for bacteriophage T7 RNA polymerase
   6721..6876    +  CDS            lacZα (fragment): LacZα fragment of β-galactosidase; lacZ fragment
   6881..7309    +  rep_origin     f1 ori (sequence partly withheld): f1 bacteriophage origin of replication; arrow indicates direction of (+) strand synthesis
   7362..7466    +  promoter       AmpR promoter: bla
   7467..8327    +  CDS            AmpR: β-lactamase; bla; confers resistance to ampicillin, carbenicillin, and related antibiotics
   8498..9086    +  rep_origin     ori: high-copy-number ColE1/pMB1/pBR322/pUC origin of replication
   9269..9361    +  CDS            lacI (fragment): lac repressor; lacI; The lac repressor binds to the lac operator to inhibit transcription in E. coli. This inhibition can be relieved by adding lactose or isopropyl-β-D-thiogalactopyranoside (IPTG).
   9374..9395    +  protein_bind   CAP binding site: CAP binding activates transcription in the presence of cAMP. E. coli catabolite activator protein
   9410..9440    +  promoter       lac promoter: promoter for the E. coli lac operon
   9448..9464    +  protein_bind   lac operator: The lac repressor binds to the lac operator to inhibit transcription in E. coli. This inhibition can be relieved by adding lactose or isopropyl-β-D-thiogalactopyranoside (IPTG). lac repressor encoded by lacI
   9509..9527    +  promoter       T3 promoter: promoter for bacteriophage T3 RNA polymerase
