[The description below was written by a language model from this plasmid's Addgene catalogue record and pLannotate feature annotations shown in this document.]
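Description:
TFORF0840 is a third-generation-style, self-inactivating lentiviral expression plasmid built on the pLX_TRC317 backbone from the Broad Institute Genetic Perturbation Platform. It carries the human transcription factor ORF HSFY2 (heat shock transcription factor, Y-linked 2; also known as HSF2L or HSFY). In bacteria it is maintained through a high-copy ColE1/pUC-type origin and selected with ampicillin via the bla gene. An f1 origin and remnants of a lac/lacZα cloning region with T7 and T3 promoters are also present in the backbone.

The viral portion begins with an RSV promoter fused to a truncated HIV-1 5' LTR, which drives Tat-independent production of the genomic RNA. This is followed by the Ψ packaging signal with a partial gag sequence, the Rev response element for nuclear export, and a cPPT/CTS element. The ΔU3 3' LTR inactivates LTR promoter activity after integration.

Two expression units lie between the LTRs. In the first, an SV40 early promoter/origin region sits directly upstream of the puromycin N-acetyltransferase gene and presumably drives it, allowing selection of transduced mammalian cells. In the second, the constitutive EF-1α promoter drives the roughly 1.2 kb ORF. A WPRE downstream enhances transcript stability and expression. The automated annotation labels the coding sequence HSFY1, whereas the catalogue lists HSFY2; the aliases given in the two entries overlap. The 24-bp barcode described by the depositor is not annotated in the feature table.

The plasmid belongs to a barcoded transcription factor ORF collection. It is intended for overexpression in mammalian cells, with the barcode identifying each factor in pooled screens such as directed differentiation studies. The depositor notes that the ORF was synthesized and that the plasmid may recombine during propagation.
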