Addgene plasmid #141729: TFORF0840
Purpose: Lentiviral vector for overexpressing transcription factor ORFs with unique 24-bp barcodes. Barcodes facilitate identification of transcription factors in pooled screens.
Depositing lab: Feng Zhang. Depositing organization: Broad Institute. Publication: A transcription factor atlas of directed differentiation. Joung J, Ma S, Tay T, Geiger-Schuller KR, Kirchgatterer PC, Verdine VK, Guo B, Arias-Garcia MA, Allen WE, Singh A, Kuksenko O, Abudayyeh OO, Gootenberg JS, Fu Z, Macrae RK, Buenrostro JD, Regev A, Zhang F. Cell. 2023 Jan 5;186(1):209-229.e26. doi: 10.1016/j.cell.2022.11.026. PubMed 36608654.
Backbone
  Vector backbone: pLX_TRC317
  Backbone manufacturer: Broad Institute Genetic Perturbation Platform
  Backbone size w/o insert (bp): 8264
  Vector type: Mammalian Expression, Lentiviral
  Selectable markers: Puromycin
Growth in bacteria
  Bacterial resistance: Ampicillin, 100 μg/mL
  Growth temperature: 37°C
  Growth strain: NEB Stable
  Copy number: High Copy
Gene/Insert
  Gene/Insert name: HSFY2
  Species: H. sapiens (human)
  Insert size (bp): 1307
  Entrez Gene: HSFY2 (a.k.a. HSF2L, HSFY)
  Promoter: EF1a
  Cloning method: Unknown
  Sequencing primers: 5′ GGGTGGAGACTGAAGTTAGGCCAG; 3′ CACATAGCGTAAAAGGAGCAACATAG
Terms and licenses: Academic/Nonprofit Terms; Industry Terms: Not Available to Industry
Depositor comments: NM_153716,ENST00000304790 . The transcription factor ORF portion of this plasmid was synthesized by Genewiz. Please test multiple small colonies in case of plasmid recombination. To make this collection available in a timely manner, a portion of this collection was not fully sequenced by Addgene. If an Addgene verified full plasmid sequence is not available, please contact us prior to placing an order to request the full sequence.
How to cite: TFORF0840 was a gift from Feng Zhang (Addgene plasmid # 141729 ; http://n2t.net/addgene:141729 ; RRID:Addgene_141729)
