>Addgene plasmid #141729 | TFORF0840 | depositor partial sequence | sequence record 277324 | Insert
ACCGCCACCATGGCACATGTTTCTTCAGAAACTCAAGATGTTTCCCCCAAAGATGAATTAACTGCTTCAG
AAGCCTCCACTAGGTCTCCATTGTGTGAACACACCTTCCCTGGGGACTCAGACTTACGGTCAATGATTGA
AGAACATGCTTTTCAGGTTTTGTCACAAGGATCCTTGTTAGAAAGTCCAAGTTACACAGTTTGTGTCTCT
GAGCCAGATAAAGATGATGATTTTCTTTCTCTGAACTTTCCCAGGAAACTTTGGAAAATAGTGGAAAGTG
ACCAATTCAAGTCTATTTCATGGGATGAGAATGGAACTTGCATAGTGATTAATGAAGAACTCTTCAAGAA
AGAAATTTTGGAAACAAAGGCTCCTTACAGAATATTTCAAACTGATGCTATCAAAAGTTTTGTTCGACAG
CTCAACCTTTATGGATTTAGTAAAATTCAACAGAATTTTCAAAGATCTGCCTTTCTAGCCACCTTTCTGT
CAGAAGAGAAAGAATCGTCTGTCTTAAGCAAGTTAAAGTTCTATTATAATCCAAATTTCAAGCGTGGCTA
TCCCCAACTTTTAGTAAGAGTGAAGAGAAGAATTGGTGTTAAAAATGCTTCACCTATATCTACTTTATTC
AACGAAGATTTCAACAAGAAGCATTTTAGAGCAGGGGCTAACATGGAGAATCATAATTCTGCCTTAGCTG
CTGAAGCTAGTGAAGAAAGTTTATTTTCAGCCTCTAAAAATTTAAATATGCCTCTAACAAGGGAATCTTC
TGTCAGACAGATAATTGCAAATTCATCTGTCCCCATTAGAAGTGGTTTCCCTCCTCCTTCACCTTCAACC
TCAGTTGGACCATCAGAACAAATTGCAACAGATCAACATGCTATTTTAAATCAGTTGACCACTATTCATA
TGCACTCTCATAGTACCTACATGCAAGCAAGGGGCCACATTGTGAATTTTATTACAACCACAACTTCTCA
ATACCACATCATATCTCCCTTACAAAATGGTTATTTTGGGCTGACAGTGGAACCATCTGCTGTTCCCACA
CGATATCCTCTGGTATCAGTCAATGAGGCTCCATATCGTAACATGCTACCAGCAGGCAACCCGTGGTTGC
AAATGCCTACGATCGCTGATAGATCAGCTGCCCCTCATTCCAGGCTAGCTCTTCAACCATCACCACTGGA
CAAATATCACCCTAATTACAACTAGTAATGAACTAGTCCGTAACTTGAAAGTATTTCGATTTCTTGGCTT
TATATATCTTGTGGAAAGGACGAATTCGAGAATCCTCGTAACTAATG
