>Addgene plasmid #141729 | TFORF0840 | depositor partial sequence | sequence record 277325 | Barcode
ATTCGAGAATCCTCGTAACTAATG
